Addgene plasmid #181989: pET28b-CoilR-Cys
Purpose: Used to label proteins with the CoilE genetically encoded tag
Depositing lab: Kimberly Beatty. Depositing organization: Oregon Health & Science University. Publication: VIPER is a genetically encoded peptide tag for fluorescence and electron microscopy. Doh JK, White JD, Zane HK, Chang YH, Lopez CS, Enns CA, Beatty KE. Proc Natl Acad Sci U S A. 2018 Dec 18;115(51):12961-12966. doi: 10.1073/pnas.1808626115. Epub 2018 Dec 5. PubMed 30518560.
Backbone
  Vector backbone: pET28b
  Backbone manufacturer: Novagen
  Backbone size w/o insert (bp): 5368
  Vector type: Bacterial Expression
Growth in bacteria
  Bacterial resistance: Kanamycin, 50 μg/mL
  Growth temperature: 37°C
  Growth strain: BL21-DE3*
  Copy number: High Copy
Gene/Insert
  Gene/Insert name: CoilR-Cys (alt name: CoilR)
  Species: Synthetic
  Tag / fusion protein: His-Tag (C terminal on insert)
  Cloning method: Restriction Enzyme; 5′ cloning site Unknown (unknown if destroyed); 3′ cloning site Unknown (unknown if destroyed)
  Sequencing primers: 5′ T7-F; 3′ T7-R
Terms and licenses: Academic/Nonprofit Terms; Industry Terms: Not Available to Industry
How to cite: pET28b-CoilR-Cys was a gift from Kimberly Beatty (Addgene plasmid # 181989 ; http://n2t.net/addgene:181989 ; RRID:Addgene_181989)
