[The description below was written by a language model from this plasmid's Addgene catalogue record and pLannotate feature annotations shown in this document.]
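Description:
pET28b-CoilR-Cys is a bacterial expression plasmid built on the Novagen pET28b backbone, with a sequenced length of about 5.4 kb. It is designed to produce a synthetic coiled-coil peptide, CoilR, in E. coli strains that supply T7 RNA polymerase, such as BL21(DE3) derivatives. The plasmid replicates from a ColE1/pBR322-type origin and retains the bom and rop elements. The catalogue lists it as high copy, although rop normally moderates copy number. Selection is by kanamycin through the aph(3')-Ia gene, and an f1 origin is also present.

The expression cassette follows the standard pET arrangement. A T7 promoter is followed by a lac operator and the T7 gene 10 ribosome binding site, then the short CoilR-Cys open reading frame, a C-terminal histidine tag and the T7 terminator. The plasmid-borne lacI gene provides repressor, so transcription stays off until it is induced with IPTG. The automated annotation labels the insert region as a fragment of rat Tef, a bZIP-family transcription factor. This is most likely a similarity hit to the coiled-coil sequence, since the record lists the insert as synthetic. The short "TcR", "SET1" and "9xHis" fragments likewise appear to be backbone remnants or partial matches, the last one corresponding to the His tag.

According to the record, the purified product is used to label proteins that carry the genetically encoded CoilE tag, its heterodimerising partner in the VIPER system for fluorescence and electron microscopy. The name suggests an added cysteine, which would typically serve as a site for attaching a reporter, though the record does not describe this. The cloning sites are also not recorded.
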