Features (pLannotate 1.2.2; 19 found; start..end, strand, type, name):
    969..1046    -  promoter       lacI promoter: lacI
   1054..1333    -  CDS            TcR (fragment): tetracycline efflux protein; tet; confers resistance to tetracycline
   1355..1373    +  promoter       T7 promoter: promoter for bacteriophage T7 RNA polymerase
   1374..1398    +  protein_bind   lac operator: The lac repressor binds to the lac operator to inhibit transcription in E. coli. This inhibition can be relieved by adding lactose or isopropyl-β-D-thiogalactopyranoside (IPTG). lac repressor encoded by lacI
   1413..1435    +  RBS            RBS: efficient ribosome binding site from bacteriophage T7 gene 10 (Olins and Rangwala, 1989)
   1460..1582    +  CDS            Tef (fragment): TEF_RAT - Experimental evidence at protein level: Swiss-Prot protein existence level 1. Transcription factor that binds to and transactivates the TSHB promoter. Binds to a minimal DNA-binding sequence 5'- [TC][AG][AG]TTA[TC][AG]-3'. From Rattus norvegicus (Rat).
   1628..1645    +  CDS            9xHis (fragment): 9xHis affinity tag
   1655..1704    +  CDS            SET1 (fragment): solubility-enhancement tag derived from T7 phage gene 10B
   1712..1759    +  terminator     T7 terminator: transcription terminator for bacteriophage T7 RNA polymerase
   1796..2224    +  rep_origin     f1 ori (sequence partly withheld): f1 bacteriophage origin of replication; arrow indicates direction of (+) strand synthesis
   2277..2334    +  promoter       AmpR promoter (fragment): bla
   2343..3158    -  CDS            KanR: aminoglycoside phosphotransferase; aph(3')-Ia; confers resistance to kanamycin in bacteria or G418 (Geneticin®) in eukaryotes
   3280..3868    +  rep_origin     ori: high-copy-number ColE1/pMB1/pBR322/pUC origin of replication
   4054..4193    -  misc_feature   bom: basis of mobility region from pBR322
   4295..4486    -  CDS            rop: Rop protein, which maintains plasmids at low copy number; rop
   4503..4883    +  CDS            YPB1_ECOLX: Protein predicted: Swiss-Prot protein existence level 4. From Escherichia coli.
   4955..5246    -  CDS            TcR (fragment): tetracycline efflux protein; tet; confers resistance to tetracycline
   5261..5282    -  protein_bind   CAP binding site: CAP binding activates transcription in the presence of cAMP. E. coli catabolite activator protein
   5295..968     -  CDS            lacI (across the origin): lac repressor; lacI; The lac repressor binds to the lac operator to inhibit transcription in E. coli. This inhibition can be relieved by adding lactose or isopropyl-β-D-thiogalactopyranoside (IPTG).
>Addgene plasmid #181989 | pET28b-CoilR-Cys | addgene full sequence | sequence record 357297 | Addgene NGS Result
AGTGAGACGGGCAACAGCTGATTGCCCTTCACCGCCTGGCCCTGAGAGAGTTGCAGCAAGCGGTCCACGC
TGGTTTGCCCCAGCAGGCGAAAATCCTGTTTGATGGTGGTTAACGGCGGGATATAACATGAGCTGTCTTC
GGTATCGTCGTATCCCACTACCGAGATATCCGCACCAACGCGCAGCCCGGACTCGGTAATGGCGCGCATT
GCGCCCAGCGCCATCTGATCGTTGGCAACCAGCATCGCAGTGGGAACGATGCCCTCATTCAGCATTTGCA
TGGTTTGTTGAAAACCGGACATGGCACTCCAGTCGCCTTCCCGTTCCGCTATCGGCTGAATTTGATTGCG
AGTGAGATATTTATGCCAGCCAGCCAGACGCAGACGCGCCGAGACAGAACTTAATGGGCCCGCTAACAGC
GCGATTTGCTGGTGACCCAATGCGACCAGATGCTCCACGCCCAGTCGCGTACCGTCTTCATGGGAGAAAA
TAATACTGTTGATGGGTGTCTGGTCAGAGACATCAAGAAATAACGCCGGAACATTAGTGCAGGCAGCTTC
CACAGCAATGGCATCCTGGTCATCCAGCGGATAGTTAATGATCAGCCCACTGACGCGTTGCGCGAGAAGA
TTGTGCACCGCCGCTTTACAGGCTTCGACGCCGCTTCGTTCTACCATCGACACCACCACGCTGGCACCCA
GTTGATCGGCGCGAGATTTAATCGCCGCGACAATTTGCGACGGCGCGTGCAGGGCCAGACTGGAGGTGGC
AACGCCAATCAGCAACGACTGTTTGCCCGCCAGTTGTTGTGCCACGCGGTTGGGAATGTAATTCAGCTCC
GCCATCGCCGCTTCCACTTTTTCCCGCGTTTTCGCAGAAACGTGGCTGGCCTGGTTCACCACGCGGGAAA
CGGTCTGATAAGAGACACCGGCATACTCTGCGACATCGTATAACGTTACTGGTTTCACATTCACCACCCT
GAATTGACTCTCTTCCGGGCGCTATCATGCCATACCGCGAAAGGTTTTGCGCCATTCGATGGTGTCCGGG
ATCTCGACGCTCTCCCTTATGCGACTCCTGCATTAGGAAGCAGCCCAGTAGTAGGTTGAGGCCGTTGAGC
ACCGCCGCCGCAAGGAATGGTGCATGCAAGGAGATGGCGCCCAACAGTCCCCCGGCCACGGGGCCTGCCA
CCATACCCACGCCGAAACAAGCGCTCATGAGCCCGAAGTGGCGAGCCCGATCTTCCCCATCGGTGATGTC
GGCGATATAGGCGCCAGCAACCGCACCTGTGGCGCCGGTGATGCCGGCCACGATGCGTCCGGCGTAGAGG
ATCGAGATCTCGATCCCGCGAAATTAATACGACTCACTATAGGGGAATTGTGAGCGGATAACAATTCCCC
TCTAGAAATAATTTTGTTTAACTTTAAGAAGGAGATATACCATGGGCGGCAGCCTTGAAATTCGTGCGGC
TTTTCTGCGTCAGCGTAATACCGCGCTGCGCACCGAAGTGGCGGAACTGGAACAGGAAGTGCAGCGTCTG
GAAAATGAAGTGAGCCAGTATGAAACCCGTTATGGCCCGCTGGGAGGCGGAGCCGCTGCTCTGGGCTGTC
TTGCGGCCGCACTCGAGCACCACCACCACCACCACTGAGATCCGGCTGCTAACAAAGCCCGAAAGGAAGC
TGAGTTGGCTGCTGCCACCGCTGAGCAATAACTAGCATAACCCCTTGGGGCCTCTAAACGGGTCTTGAGG
GGTTTTTTGCTGAAAGGAGGAACTATATCCGGATTGGCGAATGGG
[124 nt withheld, positions 1796-1919]
C
[91 nt withheld, positions 1921-2011]
A
[49 nt withheld, positions 2013-2061]
CCTTTGACGTTGGAGTCCACGTTCTTT
[37 nt withheld, positions 2089-2125]
ACCCTATCTCGGTCTATTCTTTTGATTTATAAGGGATTTTGCCGATTTCGGCCTATTGGTTAAAAAATGA
GCTGATTTAACAAAAATTTAACGCGAATTTTAACAAAATATTAACGCTTACAATTTAGGTGGCACTTTTC
GGGGAAATGTGCGCGGAACCCCTATTTGTTTATTTTTCTAAATACATTCAAATATGTATCCGCTCATGAA
TTAATTCTTAGAAAAACTCATCGAGCATCAAATGAAACTGCAATTTATTCATATCAGGATTATCAATACC
ATATTTTTGAAAAAGCCGTTTCTGTAATGAAGGAGAAAACTCACCGAGGCAGTTCCATAGGATGGCAAGA
TCCTGGTATCGGTCTGCGATTCCGACTCGTCCAACATCAATACAACCTATTAATTTCCCCTCGTCAAAAA
TAAGGTTATCAAGTGAGAAATCACCATGAGTGACGACTGAATCCGGTGAGAATGGCAAAAGTTTATGCAT
TTCTTTCCAGACTTGTTCAACAGGCCAGCCATTACGCTCGTCATCAAAATCACTCGCATCAACCAAACCG
TTATTCATTCGTGATTGCGCCTGAGCGAGACGAAATACGCGATCGCTGTTAAAAGGACAATTACAAACAG
GAATCGAATGCAACCGGCGCAGGAACACTGCCAGCGCATCAACAATATTTTCACCTGAATCAGGATATTC
TTCTAATACCTGGAATGCTGTTTTCCCGGGGATCGCAGTGGTGAGTAACCATGCATCATCAGGAGTACGG
ATAAAATGCTTGATGGTCGGAAGAGGCATAAATTCCGTCAGCCAGTTTAGTCTGACCATCTCATCTGTAA
CATCATTGGCAACGCTACCTTTGCCATGTTTCAGAAACAACTCTGGCGCATCGGGCTTCCCATACAATCG
ATAGATTGTCGCACCTGATTGCCCGACATTATCGCGAGCCCATTTATACCCATATAAATCAGCATCCATG
TTGGAATTTAATCGCGGCCTAGAGCAAGACGTTTCCCGTTGAATATGGCTCATAACACCCCTTGTATTAC
TGTTTATGTAAGCAGACAGTTTTATTGTTCATGACCAAAATCCCTTAACGTGAGTTTTCGTTCCACTGAG
CGTCAGACCCCGTAGAAAAGATCAAAGGATCTTCTTGAGATCCTTTTTTTCTGCGCGTAATCTGCTGCTT
GCAAACAAAAAAACCACCGCTACCAGCGGTGGTTTGTTTGCCGGATCAAGAGCTACCAACTCTTTTTCCG
AAGGTAACTGGCTTCAGCAGAGCGCAGATACCAAATACTGTCCTTCTAGTGTAGCCGTAGTTAGGCCACC
ACTTCAAGAACTCTGTAGCACCGCCTACATACCTCGCTCTGCTAATCCTGTTACCAGTGGCTGCTGCCAG
TGGCGATAAGTCGTGTCTTACCGGGTTGGACTCAAGACGATAGTTACCGGATAAGGCGCAGCGGTCGGGC
TGAACGGGGGGTTCGTGCACACAGCCCAGCTTGGAGCGAACGACCTACACCGAACTGAGATACCTACAGC
GTGAGCTATGAGAAAGCGCCACGCTTCCCGAAGGGAGAAAGGCGGACAGGTATCCGGTAAGCGGCAGGGT
CGGAACAGGAGAGCGCACGAGGGAGCTTCCAGGGGGAAACGCCTGGTATCTTTATAGTCCTGTCGGGTTT
CGCCACCTCTGACTTGAGCGTCGATTTTTGTGATGCTCGTCAGGGGGGCGGAGCCTATGGAAAAACGCCA
GCAACGCGGCCTTTTTACGGTTCCTGGCCTTTTGCTGGCCTTTTGCTCACATGTTCTTTCCTGCGTTATC
CCCTGATTCTGTGGATAACCGTATTACCGCCTTTGAGTGAGCTGATACCGCTCGCCGCAGCCGAACGACC
GAGCGCAGCGAGTCAGTGAGCGAGGAAGCGGAAGAGCGCCTGATGCGGTATTTTCTCCTTACGCATCTGT
GCGGTATTTCACACCGCAATGGTGCACTCTCAGTACAATCTGCTCTGATGCCGCATAGTTAAGCCAGTAT
ACACTCCGCTATCGCTACGTGACTGGGTCATGGCTGCGCCCCGACACCCGCCAACACCCGCTGACGCGCC
CTGACGGGCTTGTCTGCTCCCGGCATCCGCTTACAGACAAGCTGTGACCGTCTCCGGGAGCTGCATGTGT
CAGAGGTTTTCACCGTCATCACCGAAACGCGCGAGGCAGCTGCGGTAAAGCTCATCAGCGTGGTCGTGAA
GCGATTCACAGATGTCTGCCTGTTCATCCGCGTCCAGCTCGTTGAGTTTCTCCAGAAGCGTTAATGTCTG
GCTTCTGATAAAGCGGGCCATGTTAAGGGCGGTTTTTTCCTGTTTGGTCACTGATGCCTCCGTGTAAGGG
GGATTTCTGTTCATGGGGGTAATGATACCGATGAAACGAGAGAGGATGCTCACGATACGGGTTACTGATG
ATGAACATGCCCGGTTACTGGAACGTTGTGAGGGTAAACAACTGGCGGTATGGATGCGGCGGGACCAGAG
AAAAATCACTCAGGGTCAATGCCAGCGCTTCGTTAATACAGATGTAGGTGTTCCACAGGGTAGCCAGCAG
CATCCTGCGATGCAGATCCGGAACATAATGGTGCAGGGCGCTGACTTCCGCGTTTCCAGACTTTACGAAA
CACGGAAACCGAAGACCATTCATGTTGTTGCTCAGGTCGCAGACGTTTTGCAGCAGCAGTCGCTTCACGT
TCGCTCGCGTATCGGTGATTCATTCTGCTAACCAGTAAGGCAACCCCGCCAGCCTAGCCGGGTCCTCAAC
GACAGGAGCACGATCATGCGCACCCGTGGGGCCGCCATGCCGGCGATAATGGCCTGCTTCTCGCCGAAAC
GTTTGGTGGCGGGACCAGTGACGAAGGCTTGAGCGAGGGCGTGCAAGATTCCGAATACCGCAAGCGACAG
GCCGATCATCGTCGCGCTCCAGCGAAAGCGGTCCTCGCCGAAAATGACCCAGAGCGCTGCCGGCACCTGT
CCTACGAGTTGCATGATAAAGAAGACAGTCATAAGTGCGGCGACGATAGTCATGCCCCGCGCCCACCGGA
AGGAGCTGACTGGGTTGAAGGCTCTCAAGGGCATCGGTCGAGATCCCGGTGCCTAATGAGTGAGCTAACT
TACATTAATTGCGTTGCGCTCACTGCCCGCTTTCCAGTCGGGAAACCTGTCGTGCCAGCTGCATTAATGA
ATCGGCCAACGCGCGGGGAGAGGCGGTTTGCGTATTGGGCGCCAGGGTGGTTTTTCTTTTCACC
