>Addgene plasmid #181989 | pET28b-CoilR-Cys | depositor partial sequence | sequence record 357616 | Author Sequence
TATACCATGGGCGGCAGCCTTGAAATTCGTGCGGCTTTTCTGCGTCAGCGTAATACCGCGCTGCGCACCG
AAGTGGCGGAACTGGAACAGGAAGTGCAGCGTCTGGAAAATGAAGTGAGCCAGTATGAAACCCGTTATGG
CCCGCTGGGAGGCGGAGCCGCTGCTCTGGGCTGTCTTGCGGCCGCACTCGAGCACCACCACCACCACCAC
TGA
